Addgene plasmid #33221: pDMG1k
Depositing lab: David Bartel. Depositing organization: Whitehead Institute for Biomedical Research. Publication: Weak seed-pairing stability and high target-site abundance decrease the proficiency of lsy-6 and other microRNAs. Garcia DM, Baek D, Shin C, Bell GW, Grimson A, Bartel DP. Nat Struct Mol Biol. 2011 Sep 11;18(10):1139-46. doi: 10.1038/nsmb.2115. PubMed 21909094.
Backbone
  Vector backbone: pIS1
  Backbone manufacturer: Addgene (#12179)
  Backbone size w/o insert (bp): 4085
  Vector type: Mammalian Expression, Luciferase
Growth in bacteria
  Bacterial resistance: Ampicillin, 100 μg/mL
  Growth temperature: 37°C
  Growth strain: DH5alpha
  Copy number: High Copy
Gene/Insert
  Gene/Insert name: cog-1 3'UTR
  Species: C. elegans (nematode)
  Mutation: 1st site GU2,6
  GenBank ID: NM_001027093
  Entrez Gene: cog-1 (a.k.a. R03C1.3)
  Tag / fusion protein: Luciferase (N terminal on backbone)
  Cloning method: Restriction Enzyme; 5′ cloning site XbaI (not destroyed); 3′ cloning site EagI (not destroyed)
  Sequencing primers: 5′ none; 3′ EBV Reverse
Terms and licenses: Academic/Nonprofit Terms; Industry Terms: Not Available to Industry
How to cite: pDMG1k was a gift from David Bartel (Addgene plasmid # 33221 ; http://n2t.net/addgene:33221 ; RRID:Addgene_33221)
