[The description below was written by a language model from this plasmid's Addgene catalogue record.]
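Description:
pDMG1k is a mammalian luciferase reporter plasmid built on the pIS1 backbone (about 4.1 kb without insert). It is propagated in E. coli as a high-copy plasmid under ampicillin selection. The record provides no feature table, so the promoter driving the reporter, the polyadenylation signal and the origin of replication are not stated, nor is the type of luciferase encoded by the backbone.

The insert is the 3′ untranslated region of the C. elegans gene cog-1, cloned between XbaI and EagI sites, both of which are retained. The luciferase is listed as an N-terminal backbone element, meaning the UTR lies downstream of the luciferase coding sequence. It therefore forms the 3′UTR of the reporter transcript rather than a translated fusion, so luciferase output reports on post-transcriptional regulation acting through this UTR. The insert carries a mutation recorded as "1st site GU2,6". This most plausibly means that the first of the microRNA target sites in the UTR has been altered to introduce G:U wobble pairs at seed positions 2 and 6, although the record does not spell out the nomenclature.

The associated study examined how weak seed-pairing stability and high target-site abundance reduce the targeting proficiency of lsy-6 and other microRNAs. In that context the construct appears to be one of a series of cog-1 UTR site variants. Such variants would be used in transfected mammalian cells to compare microRNA-mediated repression of wild-type and mutated sites, typically with normalisation to a co-transfected control reporter.
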