>Addgene plasmid #33221 | pDMG1k | depositor partial sequence | sequence record 39477 | cog-1 3'UTR - 1st site GU2,6
CTTTTAAGCGTTCTACCTCTCCCCCTCCCTTCAACCGAGTGTATTATTCCCCCAATTTGTTTGCAATTTT
TTCCTGAAGCCCTCTAAGAAAATCCAAAATCATGACCTACTTCCGTCTTTACACCTGATTACCTGAATAC
CAACACCCCACACAGATGCCATGATCTCTCGTCTTTTCTCGTACTTTTGTATAATTTTTTTTCTTAATTT
TTTTGCATGTTTTCCCATAGTTATAGCCATTTTTTTTTCTTTTTTTTTCCAAATCATCGTCACTTATGCA
AGAACCAAACTCCCTTTTACCGTTAAACCATGCCCAAATACAAAAAATTTCCCATTTAATTGTACGTTTT
TTTCTCTTCAAATTGGATTCTAATGACATAAATTTATTAGATTAA
