>Addgene plasmid #33221 | pDMG1k | addgene partial sequence | sequence record 41280 | EBV-rev 5'-GTGGTTTGTCCAAACTCATC-3'
ATCTAATAAATTTATGTCATTAGAATCCAATTTGAAGAGAAAAAAACGTACAATTAAATGGGAAATTTTT
TGTATTTGGGCATGGTTTAACGGTAAAAGGGAGTTTGGTTCTTGCATAAGTGACGATGATTTGGAAAAAA
AAAGAAAAAAAAATGGCTATAACTATGGGAAAACATGCAAAAAAATTAAGAAAAAAAATTATACAAAAGT
ACGAGAAAAGACGAGAGATCATGGCATCTGTGTGGGGTGTTGGTATTCAGGTAATCAGGTGTAAAGACGG
AAGTAGGTCATGATTTTGGATTTTCTTAGAGGGCTTCAGGAAAAAATTGCAAACAAATTGGGGGAATAAT
ACACTCGGTTGAAGGGAGGGGGAGAGGTAGAACGCTTAAAAGTCTAGAACACTAGTAGTGATATCGAGAC
CGGTATAGAGCTCCTAGAATTATTGTTCATTTTTGAGAACTCGCTCAACGAACGATTTGATATATTTTCC
CATTTCATCAGGTGCATCTTCTTGCGAAAAATGAAGACCTTTTACTTTGACAAATTCAGTATTAGGAAAC
TTCTTGGCACCTTCAACAATAGCATTGGAAAAGAATCCTGGGTCCGATTCAATAAACATTTTTGGTAAAT
CATCACTTGCACGTAGATAAGCATTATAATTCCTAACAATTTGTACAACGTCAGGTTTACCACCTTTTAC
TAACGGGATTTCACGAGGCCATGATAATGTTGGACGACGAACTTCACCTTTCTCTTTGAATGGTTCAAGA
TATGCTGCAAATTCTTCTGGTTCTAACTTTCTCATGATTTTTGATGGCAACATGGTTTCCACGAAGAAGT
TATTCTCCAAACCATTTTTTCTCCTTCTTCAGATTTGATCACCGCAATATCTTCTTCAATATCAGGCCAT
TC
